Addgene plasmid #247602: pFA6a-mAID-mNeon-kITRP1
Purpose: Yeast gene tagging with mAID
Depositing lab: Sebastian Schuck. Depositing organization: Universitaet Heidelberg. Publication: Systematic evaluation of tools for auxin-inducible protein degradation in budding yeast. Hubbe P, Sharma C, Pajonk O, Peters N, Guschtschin-Schmidt N, Friemel N, Schuck S. Mol Biol Cell. 2026 Feb 1;37(2):mr2. doi: 10.1091/mbc.E25-12-0571. Epub 2025 Dec 16. PubMed 41400934.
Backbone
  Vector backbone: pFA6a
  Vector type: Yeast Expression
Growth in bacteria
  Bacterial resistance: Ampicillin, 100 μg/mL
  Growth temperature: 37°C
  Growth strain: DH5alpha
  Copy number: High Copy
Gene/Insert
  Gene/Insert name: mAID
  Species: A. thaliana (mustard weed)
  Tag / fusion protein: mNeonGreen (C terminal on insert)
  Cloning method: Gibson Cloning
Terms and licenses: Academic/Nonprofit Terms; Industry Terms: Not Available to Industry
Depositor comments: Also known as pSS1323. Please visit https://doi.org/10.1101/2025.09.24.678194 for bioRxiv preprint.
How to cite: pFA6a-mAID-mNeon-kITRP1 was a gift from Sebastian Schuck (Addgene plasmid # 247602 ; http://n2t.net/addgene:247602 ; RRID:Addgene_247602)
