[The description below was written by a language model from this plasmid's Addgene catalogue record and pLannotate feature annotations shown in this document.]
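Description:
pFA6a-mAID-mNeon-kITRP1 is a 4.7 kb yeast gene-tagging plasmid built on the pFA6a backbone. Plasmids of this family generally serve as PCR templates for chromosomal tagging in budding yeast rather than as autonomously replicating expression vectors. Consistent with this, the feature table shows no yeast origin of replication or centromere. In E. coli it is maintained at high copy number through a ColE1/pUC-type origin and selected with ampicillin via the β-lactamase gene and its native promoter. Short lacI, rop and bom fragments, along with flanking T7 and SP6 promoters, are backbone remnants with no evident role in the tagging function.

The payload is a promoterless tagging module. It begins with the mini-AID degron, a minimal fragment of the Arabidopsis thaliana auxin-responsive protein IAA17, followed directly by mNeonGreen, a bright, fast-maturing monomeric green/yellow fluorescent protein, and the S. cerevisiae ADH1 terminator. Downstream, in the opposite orientation, lies a TRP1 coding sequence matching the Kluyveromyces lactis gene. It provides tryptophan prototrophy for selecting integrants in trp1 strains, and a heterologous marker of this kind has reduced homology to the host's own TRP1 locus. The regulatory sequences driving this marker are not annotated.

When the cassette is integrated in frame at the 3′ end of a target gene, the endogenous promoter drives a protein carrying a C-terminal mAID-mNeonGreen fusion. In cells that also express the TIR1 F-box protein, adding auxin triggers degradation of the tagged protein, and the fluorescence allows its localisation and depletion to be followed. The plasmid was deposited with a study that systematically evaluated tools for auxin-inducible degradation in budding yeast.
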