Features (pLannotate 1.2.2; 12 found; start..end, strand, type, name):
     63..266     +  CDS            mini-AID: minimal degron from the auxin-responsive IAA17 protein of Arabidopsis thaliana (Kubota et al., 2013) acts as an auxin-inducible degron (AID) in the presence of TIR1
    276..980     +  CDS            mNeonGreen: mNeonGreen is a basic (constitutively fluorescent) green/yellow fluorescent protein published in 2013, derived from Branchiostoma lanceolatum. It is reported to be a very rapidly-maturing monomer with moderate acid sensitivity.
   1004..1191    +  terminator     ADH1 terminator: S. cerevisiae ADH1; transcription terminator for the S. cerevisiae alcohol dehydrogenase 1 (ADH1) gene
   1309..1938    -  CDS            TRP1: TRPF_KLULA - Protein inferred from homology: Swiss-Prot protein existence level 3. From Kluyveromyces lactis (strain ATCC 8585 / CBS 2359 / DSM 70799 / NBRC 1267 / NRRL Y-1140 / WM37) (Yeast) (Candida sphaerica).
   2346..2364    -  promoter       T7 promoter: promoter for bacteriophage T7 RNA polymerase
   2386..2439    -  CDS            lacI (fragment): lac repressor; lacI; The lac repressor binds to the lac operator to inhibit transcription in E. coli. This inhibition can be relieved by adding lactose or isopropyl-β-D-thiogalactopyranoside (IPTG).
   2622..3210    -  rep_origin     ori: high-copy-number ColE1/pMB1/pBR322/pUC origin of replication
   3381..4241    -  CDS            AmpR: β-lactamase; bla; confers resistance to ampicillin, carbenicillin, and related antibiotics
   4242..4346    -  promoter       AmpR promoter: bla
   4441..4476    +  CDS            rop (fragment): Rop protein, which maintains plasmids at low copy number; rop
   4578..4629    +  misc_feature   bom (fragment): basis of mobility region from pBR322
   4692..2       +  promoter       SP6 promoter (across the origin): promoter for bacteriophage SP6 RNA polymerase
>Addgene plasmid #247602 | pFA6a-mAID-mNeon-kITRP1 | addgene full sequence | sequence record 494833 | Addgene NGS Result
GAACGCGGCCGCCAGCTGAAGCTTCGTACGCTGCAGGTCGACGGATCCCCGGGTTAATTAACAAGGAGAA
GAGTGCTTGTCCTAAAGATCCAGCCAAACCTCCGGCCAAGGCACAAGTTGTGGGATGGCCACCGGTGAGA
TCATACCGGAAGAACGTGATGGTTTCCTGCCAAAAATCAAGCGGTGGCCCGGAGGCGGCGGCGTTCGTGA
AGGTATCAATGGACGGAGCACCGTACTTGAGGAAAATCGATTTGAGGATGTATAAAGGTTCTGGTGTTTC
TAAGGGTGAAGAAGACAACATGGCTTCTTTGCCAGCTACTCACGAATTGCACATCTTCGGTTCTATCAAC
GGTGTTGACTTCGACATGGTTGGTCAAGGTACTGGTAACCCAAACGACGGTTACGAAGAATTGAACTTGA
AGTCTACTAAGGGTGACTTGCAATTCTCTCCATGGATCTTGGTTCCACACATCGGTTACGGTTTCCACCA
ATACTTGCCATACCCAGACGGTATGTCTCCATTCCAAGCTGCTATGGTTGACGGTTCTGGTTACCAAGTT
CACAGAACTATGCAATTCGAAGACGGTGCTTCTTTGACTGTTAACTACAGATACACTTACGAAGGTTCTC
ACATCAAGGGTGAAGCTCAAGTTAAGGGTACTGGTTTCCCAGCTGACGGTCCAGTTATGACTAACTCTTT
GACTGCTGCTGACTGGTGTAGATCTAAGAAGACTTACCCAAACGACAAGACTATCATCTCTACTTTCAAG
TGGTCTTACACTACTGGTAACGGTAAGAGATACAGATCTACTGCTAGAACTACTTACACTTTCGCTAAGC
CAATGGCTGCTAACTACTTGAAGAACCAACCAATGTACGTTTTCAGAAAGACTGAATTGAAGCACTCTAA
GACTGAATTGAACTTCAAGGAATGGCAAAAGGCTTTCACTGACGTTATGGGTATGGACGAATTGTACAAG
TAAGGCGCGCCACTTCTAAATAAGCGAATTTCTTATGATTTATGATTTTTATTATTAAATAAGTTATAAA
AAAAATAAGTGTATACAAATTTTAAAGTGACTCTTAGGTTTTAAAACGAAAATTCTTATTCTTGAGTAAC
TCTTTCCTGTAGGTCAGGTTGCTTTCTCAGGTATAGTATGAGGTCGCTCTTATTGACCACACCTCTACCG
GCAGATCCGCTAGGGATAACAGGGTAATATAGATCTAAAGTGGAACGATCATTCACTATATATATATCAA
TTTATATATACGTATGTGTAATTGAAGAAAGATACGTTTTTTCCTCTATTGAGAGGCCTGCTGGATGAAT
AGCTTTACCTTTTCTAAATCCTTGATACCATCAGTCTCTACTCCTCCACTTACATCGACACCGATCGCAT
TTGGTAACATATTAATGGCAACAGAAACGTTATCAGGATTCAATCCACCAGCGATAATGAATTTTATCTC
GGGATGACTTGCAGACCAACTGGAAATTGCACTCCAATTCAATTTCTCACCAGTGCCACCTTCACCAGAA
TCGAACAACGTCAGCACATTGTCTACGTGTTCATACAGGTCCAGTAGTAATTCACAATCCTGTGGGAACT
GGAACCTCTTAATGATTGGAATTGAAGATGGGATCAAAGATCTGTATTCTTTAATATCTTCATCTCCATG
TAATTGTATCACATCTAGATTATATTCGTGGTACAGTTGAAGGACATCATCAACGGACTGATTTCTAAAC
ACCCCGACTAGTTTAGTACCTTTCACGTTCTCTTGTTGGTGAACTGCAGTTGAAATACCTTTCGCAACAG
ATGAGTCAATGGTTCTTTTCCTACCGGGAACACAAATGATACCTAAGTAATCAGCACCATCATCCACAGC
AGTCTTTGCAGCTTCAACGGTTTGCAAACCACACACTTTAACGAGCATCACAGTAGATTTCGCAAGAGGG
TAGCTCGCTCAGAGTACCCAAGTAAATGATTAGTAAACTGATGTTTGATAGTTCAATTTTTCAATGAAAT
AACCTTATATTAAAATTGATATTACTATTATACAAAAATAAAGAATAAAGGATTTGAGTTTATACATAAA
ATACCATTATTATTTGTTCAGTGAGAGATACCGGGGTATATGGGATGTGTGTAGTGATACCATGCAATCA
TGTATCAAACATGGAAGAAGTGAAGGGGGAGAAAGAAACTTGAAAAAAAGAAAACCATTTGAAAAGAGGA
AAAGTATCTAATTAAGATCTTTCACCTCTTAGTTTAAACGAGCTCGAATTCATCGATGATATCAGATCCA
CTAGTGGCCTATGCGGCCGCGGATCTGCCGGTCTCCCTATAGTGAGTCGTATTAATTTCGATAAGCCAGG
TTAACCTGCATTAATGAATCGGCCAACGCGCGGGGAGAGGCGGTTTGCGTATTGGGCGCTCTTCCGCTTC
CTCGCTCACTGACTCGCTGCGCTCGGTCGTTCGGCTGCGGCGAGCGGTATCAGCTCACTCAAAGGCGGTA
ATACGGTTATCCACAGAATCAGGGGATAACGCAGGAAAGAACATGTGAGCAAAAGGCCAGCAAAAGGCCA
GGAACCGTAAAAAGGCCGCGTTGCTGGCGTTTTTCCATAGGCTCCGCCCCCCTGACGAGCATCACAAAAA
TCGACGCTCAAGTCAGAGGTGGCGAAACCCGACAGGACTATAAAGATACCAGGCGTTTCCCCCTGGAAGC
TCCCTCGTGCGCTCTCCTGTTCCGACCCTGCCGCTTACCGGATACCTGTCCGCCTTTCTCCCTTCGGGAA
GCGTGGCGCTTTCTCATAGCTCACGCTGTAGGTATCTCAGTTCGGTGTAGGTCGTTCGCTCCAAGCTGGG
CTGTGTGCACGAACCCCCCGTTCAGCCCGACCGCTGCGCCTTATCCGGTAACTATCGTCTTGAGTCCAAC
CCGGTAAGACACGACTTATCGCCACTGGCAGCAGCCACTGGTAACAGGATTAGCAGAGCGAGGTATGTAG
GCGGTGCTACAGAGTTCTTGAAGTGGTGGCCTAACTACGGCTACACTAGAAGAACAGTATTTGGTATCTG
CGCTCTGCTGAAGCCAGTTACCTTCGGAAAAAGAGTTGGTAGCTCTTGATCCGGCAAACAAACCACCGCT
GGTAGCGGTGGTTTTTTTGTTTGCAAGCAGCAGATTACGCGCAGAAAAAAAGGATCTCAAGAAGATCCTT
TGATCTTTTCTACGGGGTCTGACGCTCAGTGGAACGAAAACTCACGTTAAGGGATTTTGGTCATGAGATT
ATCAAAAAGGATCTTCACCTAGATCCTTTTAAATTAAAAATGAAGTTTTAAATCAATCTAAAGTATATAT
GAGTAAACTTGGTCTGACAGTTACCAATGCTTAATCAGTGAGGCACCTATCTCAGCGATCTGTCTATTTC
GTTCATCCATAGTTGCCTGACTCCCCGTCGTGTAGATAACTACGATACGGGAGGGCTTACCATCTGGCCC
CAGTGCTGCAATGATACCGCGAGACCCACGCTCACCGGCTCCAGATTTATCAGCAATAAACCAGCCAGCC
GGAAGGGCCGAGCGCAGAAGTGGTCCTGCAACTTTATCCGCCTCCATCCAGTCTATTAATTGTTGCCGGG
AAGCTAGAGTAAGTAGTTCGCCAGTTAATAGTTTGCGCAACGTTGTTGCCATTGCTACAGGCATCGTGGT
GTCACGCTCGTCGTTTGGTATGGCTTCATTCAGCTCCGGTTCCCAACGATCAAGGCGAGTTACATGATCC
CCCATGTTGTGCAAAAAAGCGGTTAGCTCCTTCGGTCCTCCGATCGTTGTCAGAAGTAAGTTGGCCGCAG
TGTTATCACTCATGGTTATGGCAGCACTGCATAATTCTCTTACTGTCATGCCATCCGTAAGATGCTTTTC
TGTGACTGGTGAGTACTCAACCAAGTCATTCTGAGAATAGTGTATGCGGCGACCGAGTTGCTCTTGCCCG
GCGTCAATACGGGATAATACCGCGCCACATAGCAGAACTTTAAAAGTGCTCATCATTGGAAAACGTTCTT
CGGGGCGAAAACTCTCAAGGATCTTACCGCTGTTGAGATCCAGTTCGATGTAACCCACTCGTGCACCCAA
CTGATCTTCAGCATCTTTTACTTTCACCAGCGTTTCTGGGTGAGCAAAAACAGGAAGGCAAAATGCCGCA
AAAAAGGGAATAAGGGCGACACGGAAATGTTGAATACTCATACTCTTCCTTTTTCAATATTATTGAAGCA
TTTATCAGGGTTATTGTCTCATGAGCGGATACATATTTGAATGTATTTAGAAAAATAAACAAATAGGGGT
TCCGCGCACATTTCCCCGAAAAGTGCCACCTGACGTCTAAGAAACCATTATTATCATGACATTAACCTAT
AAAAATAGGCGTATCACGAGGCCCTTTCGTCTCGCGCGTTTCGGTGATGACGGTGAAAACCTCTGACACA
TGCAGCTCCCGGAGACGGTCACAGCTTGTCTGTAAGCGGATGCCGGGAGCAGACAAGCCCGTCAGGGCGC
GTCAGCGGGTGTTGGCGGGTGTCGGGGCTGGCTTAACTATGCGGCATCAGAGCAGATTGTACTGAGAGTG
CACCATATGGACATATTGTCGTTAGAACGCGGCTACAATTAATACATAACCTTATGTATCATACACATAC
GATTTAGGTGACACTATA
